Addgene plasmid #172881: pet-15b-microID
Purpose: expresses microID in E. coli
Depositing lab: Julien Béthune. Depositing organization: Hochschule fuer Angewandte Wissenschaften Hamburg. Publication: Engineering of ultraID, a compact and hyperactive enzyme for proximity-dependent biotinylation in living cells. Kubitz L, Bitsch S, Zhao X, Schmitt K, Deweid L, Roehrig A, Barazzone EC, Valerius O, Kolmar H, Bethune J. Commun Biol. 2022 Jul 4;5(1):657. doi: 10.1038/s42003-022-03604-5. PubMed 35788163.
Backbone
  Vector backbone: pET-15b
  Backbone manufacturer: Novagen (EMD Millipore)
  Backbone size w/o insert (bp): 5657
  Total vector size (bp): 6224
  Vector type: Bacterial Expression
Growth in bacteria
  Bacterial resistance: Ampicillin, 100 μg/mL
  Growth temperature: 37°C
  Growth strain: DH5alpha
  Copy number: Low Copy
Gene/Insert
  Gene/Insert name: microID
  Species: aquifex aeolicus
  Insert size (bp): 567
  Mutation: fragment ([aa2-171]) of aquifex aeolicus BirA with the substitution R40G
  Promoter: T7
  Tag / fusion protein: myc (N terminal on backbone)
  Cloning method: Restriction Enzyme; 5′ cloning site NcoI (not destroyed); 3′ cloning site SmaI (destroyed during cloning)
  Sequencing primers: 5′ taatacgactcactatagg; 3′ CTAGTTATTGCTCAGCGGT
Resource information
  A portion of this plasmid was derived from a plasmid made by: the insert sequence is derived from Addgene number 74223
Terms and licenses: Academic/Nonprofit Terms; Industry Terms: Not Available to Industry
How to cite: pet-15b-microID was a gift from Julien Béthune (Addgene plasmid # 172881 ; http://n2t.net/addgene:172881 ; RRID:Addgene_172881)
