[The description below was written by a language model from this plasmid's Addgene catalogue record and pLannotate feature annotations shown in this document.]
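Description:
pet-15b-microID is a bacterial expression plasmid built on the Novagen pET-15b backbone for producing microID in E. coli. It carries a pBR322-type ColE1 origin together with the bom mobility region and the rop gene, which keeps copy number low, as the catalogue entry also states. Selection is with ampicillin through the bla β-lactamase gene and its own promoter. The short tetracycline-resistance fragments and tet promoter found by annotation are non-functional remnants of the pBR322 ancestry of the backbone rather than a usable marker.

The insert, about 567 bp, encodes microID, a truncated form (residues 2–171) of the Aquifex aeolicus biotin protein ligase BirA carrying the R40G substitution. The annotation software recognises it as a fragment of BioID2, the promiscuous R40G ligase from which the record says the insert was derived. The coding region sits downstream of a T7 promoter, a lac operator and the T7 gene 10 ribosome binding site, and is followed by the T7 terminator. The plasmid-borne lacI gene supplies repressor, so expression is expected to be IPTG-inducible in hosts that provide T7 RNA polymerase. The catalogue lists an N-terminal myc tag, which is not annotated as a separate feature but could lie in the short gap between the RBS and the ligase sequence. A small match to a T7 gene 10-derived solubility tag lies just upstream of the terminator and is probably backbone sequence.

The insert was cloned between NcoI and SmaI, the latter site being destroyed. The plasmid comes from work on engineering compact, highly active enzymes for proximity-dependent biotinylation. The record gives its purpose only as expressing microID in E. coli.
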