Features (pLannotate 1.2.2; 19 found; start..end, strand, type, name):
    104..208     +  promoter       AmpR promoter: bla
    209..1069    +  CDS            AmpR: β-lactamase; bla; confers resistance to ampicillin, carbenicillin, and related antibiotics
   1240..1828    +  rep_origin     ori: high-copy-number ColE1/pMB1/pBR322/pUC origin of replication
   2014..2153    -  misc_feature   bom: basis of mobility region from pBR322
   2255..2446    -  CDS            rop: Rop protein, which maintains plasmids at low copy number; rop
   2463..2843    +  CDS            YPB1_ECOLX: Protein predicted: Swiss-Prot protein existence level 4. From Escherichia coli.
   3085..3709    -  CDS            TcR (fragment): tetracycline efflux protein; tet; confers resistance to tetracycline
   3724..3745    -  protein_bind   CAP binding site: CAP binding activates transcription in the presence of cAMP. E. coli catabolite activator protein
   3758..4840    -  CDS            lacI: lac repressor; lacI; The lac repressor binds to the lac operator to inhibit transcription in E. coli. This inhibition can be relieved by adding lactose or isopropyl-β-D-thiogalactopyranoside (IPTG).
   4841..4918    -  promoter       lacI promoter: lacI
   4926..5205    -  CDS            TcR (fragment): tetracycline efflux protein; tet; confers resistance to tetracycline
   5227..5245    +  promoter       T7 promoter: promoter for bacteriophage T7 RNA polymerase
   5246..5270    +  protein_bind   lac operator: The lac repressor binds to the lac operator to inhibit transcription in E. coli. This inhibition can be relieved by adding lactose or isopropyl-β-D-thiogalactopyranoside (IPTG). lac repressor encoded by lacI
   5285..5307    +  RBS            RBS: efficient ribosome binding site from bacteriophage T7 gene 10 (Olins and Rangwala, 1989)
   5350..5859    +  CDS            BioID2 (fragment): promiscuous R40G mutant of a biotin protein ligase from Aquifex aeolicus (Kim et al., 2016)
   5905..5954    +  CDS            SET1 (fragment): solubility-enhancement tag derived from T7 phage gene 10B
   5962..6009    +  terminator     T7 terminator: transcription terminator for bacteriophage T7 RNA polymerase
   6032..6136    -  CDS            TcR (fragment): tetracycline efflux protein; tet; confers resistance to tetracycline
   6184..6212    -  promoter       tet promoter: E. coli promoter for tetracycline efflux protein gene
>Addgene plasmid #172881 | pet-15b-microID | addgene full sequence | sequence record 340559 | Addgene NGS Result
TTCTTGAAGACGAAAGGGCCTCGTGATACGCCTATTTTTATAGGTTAATGTCATGATAATAATGGTTTCT
TAGACGTCAGGTGGCACTTTTCGGGGAAATGTGCGCGGAACCCCTATTTGTTTATTTTTCTAAATACATT
CAAATATGTATCCGCTCATGAGACAATAACCCTGATAAATGCTTCAATAATATTGAAAAAGGAAGAGTAT
GAGTATTCAACATTTCCGTGTCGCCCTTATTCCCTTTTTTGCGGCATTTTGCCTTCCTGTTTTTGCTCAC
CCAGAAACGCTGGTGAAAGTAAAAGATGCTGAAGATCAGTTGGGTGCACGAGTGGGTTACATCGAACTGG
ATCTCAACAGCGGTAAGATCCTTGAGAGTTTTCGCCCCGAAGAACGTTTTCCAATGATGAGCACTTTTAA
AGTTCTGCTATGTGGCGCGGTATTATCCCGTGTTGACGCCGGGCAAGAGCAACTCGGTCGCCGCATACAC
TATTCTCAGAATGACTTGGTTGAGTACTCACCAGTCACAGAAAAGCATCTTACGGATGGCATGACAGTAA
GAGAATTATGCAGTGCTGCCATAACCATGAGTGATAACACTGCGGCCAACTTACTTCTGACAACGATCGG
AGGACCGAAGGAGCTAACCGCTTTTTTGCACAACATGGGGGATCATGTAACTCGCCTTGATCGTTGGGAA
CCGGAGCTGAATGAAGCCATACCAAACGACGAGCGTGACACCACGATGCCTGCAGCAATGGCAACAACGT
TGCGCAAACTATTAACTGGCGAACTACTTACTCTAGCTTCCCGGCAACAATTAATAGACTGGATGGAGGC
GGATAAAGTTGCAGGACCACTTCTGCGCTCGGCCCTTCCGGCTGGCTGGTTTATTGCTGATAAATCTGGA
GCCGGTGAGCGTGGGTCTCGCGGTATCATTGCAGCACTGGGGCCAGATGGTAAGCCCTCCCGTATCGTAG
TTATCTACACGACGGGGAGTCAGGCAACTATGGATGAACGAAATAGACAGATCGCTGAGATAGGTGCCTC
ACTGATTAAGCATTGGTAACTGTCAGACCAAGTTTACTCATATATACTTTAGATTGATTTAAAACTTCAT
TTTTAATTTAAAAGGATCTAGGTGAAGATCCTTTTTGATAATCTCATGACCAAAATCCCTTAACGTGAGT
TTTCGTTCCACTGAGCGTCAGACCCCGTAGAAAAGATCAAAGGATCTTCTTGAGATCCTTTTTTTCTGCG
CGTAATCTGCTGCTTGCAAACAAAAAAACCACCGCTACCAGCGGTGGTTTGTTTGCCGGATCAAGAGCTA
CCAACTCTTTTTCCGAAGGTAACTGGCTTCAGCAGAGCGCAGATACCAAATACTGTCCTTCTAGTGTAGC
CGTAGTTAGGCCACCACTTCAAGAACTCTGTAGCACCGCCTACATACCTCGCTCTGCTAATCCTGTTACC
AGTGGCTGCTGCCAGTGGCGATAAGTCGTGTCTTACCGGGTTGGACTCAAGACGATAGTTACCGGATAAG
GCGCAGCGGTCGGGCTGAACGGGGGGTTCGTGCACACAGCCCAGCTTGGAGCGAACGACCTACACCGAAC
TGAGATACCTACAGCGTGAGCTATGAGAAAGCGCCACGCTTCCCGAAGGGAGAAAGGCGGACAGGTATCC
GGTAAGCGGCAGGGTCGGAACAGGAGAGCGCACGAGGGAGCTTCCAGGGGGAAACGCCTGGTATCTTTAT
AGTCCTGTCGGGTTTCGCCACCTCTGACTTGAGCGTCGATTTTTGTGATGCTCGTCAGGGGGGCGGAGCC
TATGGAAAAACGCCAGCAACGCGGCCTTTTTACGGTTCCTGGCCTTTTGCTGGCCTTTTGCTCACATGTT
CTTTCCTGCGTTATCCCCTGATTCTGTGGATAACCGTATTACCGCCTTTGAGTGAGCTGATACCGCTCGC
CGCAGCCGAACGACCGAGCGCAGCGAGTCAGTGAGCGAGGAAGCGGAAGAGCGCCTGATGCGGTATTTTC
TCCTTACGCATCTGTGCGGTATTTCACACCGCAATGGTGCACTCTCAGTACAATCTGCTCTGATGCCGCA
TAGTTAAGCCAGTATACACTCCGCTATCGCTACGTGACTGGGTCATGGCTGCGCCCCGACACCCGCCAAC
ACCCGCTGACGCGCCCTGACGGGCTTGTCTGCTCCCGGCATCCGCTTACAGACAAGCTGTGACCGTCTCC
GGGAGCTGCATGTGTCAGAGGTTTTCACCGTCATCACCGAAACGCGCGAGGCAGCTGCGGTAAAGCTCAT
CAGCGTGGTCGTGAAGCGATTCACAGATGTCTGCCTGTTCATCCGCGTCCAGCTCGTTGAGTTTCTCCAG
AAGCGTTAATGTCTGGCTTCTGATAAAGCGGGCCATGTTAAGGGCGGTTTTTTCCTGTTTGGTCACTGAT
GCCTCCGTGTAAGGGGGATTTCTGTTCATGGGGGTAATGATACCGATGAAACGAGAGAGGATGCTCACGA
TACGGGTTACTGATGATGAACATGCCCGGTTACTGGAACGTTGTGAGGGTAAACAACTGGCGGTATGGAT
GCGGCGGGACCAGAGAAAAATCACTCAGGGTCAATGCCAGCGCTTCGTTAATACAGATGTAGGTGTTCCA
CAGGGTAGCCAGCAGCATCCTGCGATGCAGATCCGGAACATAATGGTGCAGGGCGCTGACTTCCGCGTTT
CCAGACTTTACGAAACACGGAAACCGAAGACCATTCATGTTGTTGCTCAGGTCGCAGACGTTTTGCAGCA
GCAGTCGCTTCACGTTCGCTCGCGTATCGGTGATTCATTCTGCTAACCAGTAAGGCAACCCCGCCAGCCT
AGCCGGGTCCTCAACGACAGGAGCACGATCATGCGCACCCGTGGCCAGGACCCAACGCTGCCCGAGATGC
GCCGCGTGCGGCTGCTGGAGATGGCGGACGCGATGGATATGTTCTGCCAAGGGTTGGTTTGCGCATTCAC
AGTTCTCCGCAAGAATTGATTGGCTCCAATTCTTGGAGTGGTGAATCCGTTAGCGAGGTGCCGCCGGCTT
CCATTCAGGTCGAGGTGGCCCGGCTCCATGCACCGCGACGCAACGCGGGGAGGCAGACAAGGTATAGGGC
GGCGCCTACAATCCATGCCAACCCGTTCCATGTGCTCGCCGAGGCGGCATAAATCGCCGTGACGATCAGC
GGTCCAATGATCGAAGTTAGGCTGGTAAGAGCCGCGAGCGATCCTTGAAGCTGTCCCTGATGGTCGTCAT
CTACCTGCCTGGACAGCATGGCCTGCAACGCGGGCATCCCGATGCCGCCGGAAGCGAGAAGAATCATAAT
GGGGAAGGCCATCCAGCCTCGCGTCGCGAACGCCAGCAAGACGTAGCCCAGCGCGTCGGCCGCCATGCCG
GCGATAATGGCCTGCTTCTCGCCGAAACGTTTGGTGGCGGGACCAGTGACGAAGGCTTGAGCGAGGGCGT
GCAAGATTCCGAATACCGCAAGCGACAGGCCGATCATCGTCGCGCTCCAGCGAAAGCGGTCCTCGCCGAA
AATGACCCAGAGCGCTGCCGGCACCTGTCCTACGAGTTGCATGATAAAGAAGACAGTCATAAGTGCGGCG
ACGATAGTCATGCCCCGCGCCCACCGGAAGGAGCTGACTGGGTTGAAGGCTCTCAAGGGCATCGGTCGAG
ATCCCGGTGCCTAATGAGTGAGCTAACTTACATTAATTGCGTTGCGCTCACTGCCCGCTTTCCAGTCGGG
AAACCTGTCGTGCCAGCTGCATTAATGAATCGGCCAACGCGCGGGGAGAGGCGGTTTGCGTATTGGGCGC
CAGGGTGGTTTTTCTTTTCACCAGTGAGACGGGCAACAGCTGATTGCCCTTCACCGCCTGGCCCTGAGAG
AGTTGCAGCAAGCGGTCCACGCTGGTTTGCCCCAGCAGGCGAAAATCCTGTTTGATGGTGGTTAACGGCG
GGATATAACATGAGCTGTCTTCGGTATCGTCGTATCCCACTACCGAGATATCCGCACCAACGCGCAGCCC
GGACTCGGTAATGGCGCGCATTGCGCCCAGCGCCATCTGATCGTTGGCAACCAGCATCGCAGTGGGAACG
ATGCCCTCATTCAGCATTTGCATGGTTTGTTGAAAACCGGACATGGCACTCCAGTCGCCTTCCCGTTCCG
CTATCGGCTGAATTTGATTGCGAGTGAGATATTTATGCCAGCCAGCCAGACGCAGACGCGCCGAGACAGA
ACTTAATGGGCCCGCTAACAGCGCGATTTGCTGGTGACCCAATGCGACCAGATGCTCCACGCCCAGTCGC
GTACCGTCTTCATGGGAGAAAATAATACTGTTGATGGGTGTCTGGTCAGAGACATCAAGAAATAACGCCG
GAACATTAGTGCAGGCAGCTTCCACAGCAATGGCATCCTGGTCATCCAGCGGATAGTTAATGATCAGCCC
ACTGACGCGTTGCGCGAGAAGATTGTGCACCGCCGCTTTACAGGCTTCGACGCCGCTTCGTTCTACCATC
GACACCACCACGCTGGCACCCAGTTGATCGGCGCGAGATTTAATCGCCGCGACAATTTGCGACGGCGCGT
GCAGGGCCAGACTGGAGGTGGCAACGCCAATCAGCAACGACTGTTTGCCCGCCAGTTGTTGTGCCACGCG
GTTGGGAATGTAATTCAGCTCCGCCATCGCCGCTTCCACTTTTTCCCGCGTTTTCGCAGAAACGTGGCTG
GCCTGGTTCACCACGCGGGAAACGGTCTGATAAGAGACACCGGCATACTCTGCGACATCGTATAACGTTA
CTGGTTTCACATTCACCACCCTGAATTGACTCTCTTCCGGGCGCTATCATGCCATACCGCGAAAGGTTTT
GCGCCATTCGATGGTGTCCGGGATCTCGACGCTCTCCCTTATGCGACTCCTGCATTAGGAAGCAGCCCAG
TAGTAGGTTGAGGCCGTTGAGCACCGCCGCCGCAAGGAATGGTGCATGCAAGGAGATGGCGCCCAACAGT
CCCCCGGCCACGGGGCCTGCCACCATACCCACGCCGAAACAAGCGCTCATGAGCCCGAAGTGGCGAGCCC
GATCTTCCCCATCGGTGATGTCGGCGATATAGGCGCCAGCAACCGCACCTGTGGCGCCGGTGATGCCGGC
CACGATGCGTCCGGCGTAGAGGATCGAGATCTCGATCCCGCGAAATTAATACGACTCACTATAGGGGAAT
TGTGAGCGGATAACAATTCCCCTCTAGAAATAATTTTGTTTAACTTTAAGAAGGAGATATACCATGGAAC
AAAAACTCATCTCAGAAGAGGATCTCGACTTCAAGAACCTGATCTGGCTGAAGGAGGTGGACAGCACCCA
GGAGAGACTGAAGGAGTGGAACGTGAGCTACGGCACCGCCCTGGTGGCCGACAGACAGACCAAGGGCAGA
GGCGGCCTGGGCAGAAAGTGGCTGAGCCAGGAGGGCGGCCTGTACTTCAGCTTCCTGCTGAACCCCAAGG
AGTTCGAGAACCTGCTGCAGCTGCCCCTGGTGCTGGGCCTGAGCGTGAGCGAGGCCCTGGAGGAGATCAC
CGAGATCCCCTTCAGCCTGAAGTGGCCCAACGACGTGTACTTCCAGGAGAAGAAGGTGAGCGGCGTGCTG
TGCGAGCTGAGCAAGGACAAGCTGATCGTGGGCATCGGCATCAACGTGAACCAGAGAGAGATCCCCGAGG
AGATCAAGGACAGAGCCACCACCCTGTACGAGATCACCGGCAAGGACTGGGACAGAAAGGAGGTGCTGCT
GAAGGTGCTGAAGAGAATCAGCGAGAACCTGAAGAAGTTCAAGGAGAAGTGAACGCGTATAGGGGTATCC
CCCTGCCCCCTCAGTGAGGATCCGGCTGCTAACAAAGCCCGAAAGGAAGCTGAGTTGGCTGCTGCCACCG
CTGAGCAATAACTAGCATAACCCCTTGGGGCCTCTAAACGGGTCTTGAGGGGTTTTTTGCTGAAAGGAGG
AACTATATCCGGATATCCCGCAAGAGGCCCGGCAGTACCGGCATAACCAAGCCTATGCCTACAGCATCCA
GGGTGACGGTGCCGAGGATGACGATGAGCGCATTGTTAGATTTCATACACGGTGCCTGACTGCGTTAGCA
ATTTAACTGTGATAAACTACCGCATTAAAGCTTATCGATGATAAGCTGTCAAACATGAGAA
